Addgene plasmid #204742: p254-RV-CAG-dio-mScarlet-T2A-Dach1-202
Purpose: Conditional expression of target gene Dach1 with fluorescent reporter mScarlet
Depositing lab: Lynette Lim. Depositing organization: Vlaams Instituut voor Biotechnologie (VIB, vzw). Publication: Cortical somatostatin long-range projection neurons and interneurons exhibit divergent developmental trajectories. Fisher J, Verhagen M, Long Z, Moissidis M, Yan Y, He C, Wang J, Micoli E, Alastruey CM, Moors R, Marin O, Mi D, Lim L. Neuron. 2023 Dec 7:S0896-6273(23)00887-5. doi: 10.1016/j.neuron.2023.11.013. PubMed 38086373.
Backbone
  Vector backbone: p185-RV-CAG-dio-mScarlet-T2A
  Total vector size (bp): 10117
  Modifications to backbone: addition of Dach1 sequence
  Vector type: Retroviral
Growth in bacteria
  Bacterial resistance: Ampicillin, 100 μg/mL
  Growth temperature: 37°C
  Growth strain: NEB Stable
  Copy number: High Copy
Gene/Insert
  Gene/Insert name: Dach1
  Insert size (bp): 2269
  Promoter: CAG
  Cloning method: Restriction Enzyme; 5′ cloning site XhoI (unknown if destroyed); 3′ cloning site PacI (unknown if destroyed)
  Sequencing primers: 5′ GGTGGAACAGTACGAACGCT; 3′ GCAGAATGGTAGCTGGATTGTAGC
Terms and licenses: Academic/Nonprofit Terms; Industry Terms: Not Available to Industry
How to cite: p254-RV-CAG-dio-mScarlet-T2A-Dach1-202 was a gift from Lynette Lim (Addgene plasmid # 204742 ; http://n2t.net/addgene:204742 ; RRID:Addgene_204742)
