[The description below was written by a language model from this plasmid's Addgene catalogue record and pLannotate feature annotations shown in this document.]
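Description:
p254-RV-CAG-dio-mScarlet-T2A-Dach1-202 is a gammaretroviral (MMLV-type) transfer plasmid for Cre-dependent co-expression of mouse Dach1 and a red fluorescent reporter. It was built by inserting the roughly 2.3 kb Dach1 coding sequence between XhoI and PacI sites of the parental p185-RV-CAG-dio-mScarlet-T2A backbone. In bacteria it is maintained through a high-copy ColE1/pUC origin and selected with ampicillin via the β-lactamase gene. The catalogue lists a total size of 10,117 bp, slightly larger than the 10,036 nt sequenced record that was annotated.

The viral genome is driven by a CMV enhancer/promoter fused to a truncated 5' LTR, which produces genomic RNA in packaging cells. This is followed by a Ψ packaging signal and a truncated gag fragment lacking its start codon. At the 3' end, both a ΔU3 (self-inactivating) LTR fragment and an adjacent MMLV LTR are annotated. Internally, a CAG promoter (CMV enhancer, chicken β-actin promoter and chimeric intron) faces a double-inverted (DIO/FLEx) cassette bounded by oppositely oriented lox2272 and loxP pairs. The coding unit sits in antisense orientation and is therefore silent. It comprises a short Gap43 fragment directly preceding mScarlet-I, probably a membrane-targeting motif, followed by Dach1. The T2A peptide named in the construct title is not annotated but presumably occupies the gap between the two coding sequences, allowing reporter and transcription factor to be made as separate proteins. Cre recombination inverts and locks the cassette into the sense orientation, and a downstream WPRE enhances transcript expression.

The stated purpose is conditional expression of Dach1 with mScarlet labelling. The associated publication concerns the development of cortical somatostatin neurons.
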