Features (pLannotate 1.2.2; 24 found; start..end, strand, type, name):
    135..514     +  enhancer       CMV enhancer: human cytomegalovirus immediate early enhancer
    515..718     +  promoter       CMV promoter: human cytomegalovirus (CMV) immediate early promoter
    719..894     +  LTR            5' LTR (truncated): truncated long terminal repeat from Moloney murine sarcoma virus
   1016..1290    +  misc_feature   MESV Ψ (fragment): packaging signal of murine embryonic stem cell virus
   1357..1773    +  CDS            gag (truncated): truncated Moloney murine leukemia virus (MMLV) gag gene lacking the start codon
   1787..2166    +  enhancer       CMV enhancer: human cytomegalovirus immediate early enhancer
   2168..2444    +  promoter       chicken β-actin promoter: No description available
   2445..3461    +  intron         chimeric intron: chimera between introns from chicken β-actin and rabbit β-globin
   3531..3564    +  protein_bind   lox2272: Cre-mediated recombination occurs in the 8-bp core sequence (GGATACTT). lox2272 sites are compatible with each other, but incompatible with loxP or loxN sites (Lee and Saito, 1988). Cre recombinase
   3565..3614    -  intron         β-globin intron (fragment): internally truncated intron from human β-globin
   3615..3648    +  protein_bind   loxP: Cre-mediated recombination occurs in the 8-bp core sequence (GCATACAT). Cre recombinase
   3660..5912    -  CDS            Dach1: DACH1_MOUSE - Also known as Dach. Experimental evidence at protein level: Swiss-Prot protein existence level 1. Transcription factor that is involved in regulation of organogenesis. Seems to be a regulator of SIX1, SIX6 and probably SIX5. Corepression of precursor cell proliferation in myoblasts by SIX1 is switched to coactivation through recruitment of EYA3 to the SIX1-DACH1 complex. Transcriptional activation seems also to involve association of CREBBP. Seems to act as a corepressor of SIX6 in regulating proliferation by directly repressing cyclin-dependent kinase inhibitors, including the p
   5973..6668    -  CDS            mScarlet-I: mScarlet-I is a basic (constitutively fluorescent) red fluorescent protein published in 2016, derived from synthetic construct. It is reported to be a rapidly-maturing monomer with moderate acid sensitivity.
   6669..6728    -  CDS            Gap43 (fragment): NEUM_RAT - Experimental evidence at protein level: Swiss-Prot protein existence level 1. This protein is associated with nerve growth. It is a major component of the motile 'growth cones' that form the tips of elongating axons. Plays a role in axonal and dendritic filopodia induction (By similarity). From Rattus norvegicus (Rat).
   6743..6776    -  protein_bind   lox2272: Cre-mediated recombination occurs in the 8-bp core sequence (GGATACTT). lox2272 sites are compatible with each other, but incompatible with loxP or loxN sites (Lee and Saito, 1988). Cre recombinase
   6777..6826    -  intron         β-globin intron (fragment): internally truncated intron from human β-globin
   6827..6860    -  protein_bind   loxP: Cre-mediated recombination occurs in the 8-bp core sequence (GCATACAT). Cre recombinase
   6870..7458    +  misc_feature   WPRE: woodchuck hepatitis virus posttranscriptional regulatory element
   7519..7640    +  LTR            3' LTR (ΔU3) (fragment): self-inactivating 3' long terminal repeat (LTR) from Moloney murine leukemia virus
   7641..8110    +  LTR            LTR: long terminal repeat from Moloney murine leukemia virus
   8176..8228    -  CDS            lacI (fragment): lac repressor; lacI; The lac repressor binds to the lac operator to inhibit transcription in E. coli. This inhibition can be relieved by adding lactose or isopropyl-β-D-thiogalactopyranoside (IPTG).
   8411..8999    -  rep_origin     ori: high-copy-number ColE1/pMB1/pBR322/pUC origin of replication
   9159..10019   -  CDS            AmpR: β-lactamase; bla; confers resistance to ampicillin, carbenicillin, and related antibiotics
  10020..10036   -  promoter       AmpR promoter (fragment): bla
>Addgene plasmid #204742 | p254-RV-CAG-dio-mScarlet-T2A-Dach1-202 | addgene full sequence | sequence record 405330 | Addgene NGS Result
GATCCGGCCATTAGCCATATTATTCATTGGTTATATAGCATAAATCAATATTGGCTATTGGCCATTGCAT
ACGTTGTATCCATATCATAATATGTACATTTATATTGGCTCATGTCCAACATTACCGCCATGTTGACATT
GATTATTGACTAGTTATTAATAGTAATCAATTACGGGGTCATTAGTTCATAGCCCATATATGGAGTTCCG
CGTTACATAACTTACGGTAAATGGCCCGCCTGGCTGACCGCCCAACGACCCCCGCCCATTGACGTCAATA
ATGACGTATGTTCCCATAGTAACGCCAATAGGGACTTTCCATTGACGTCAATGGGTGGAGTATTTACGGT
AAACTGCCCACTTGGCAGTACATCAAGTGTATCATATGCCAAGTACGCCCCCTATTGACGTCAATGACGG
TAAATGGCCCGCCTGGCATTATGCCCAGTACATGACCTTATGGGACTTTCCTACTTGGCAGTACATCTAC
GTATTAGTCATCGCTATTACCATGGTGATGCGGTTTTGGCAGTACATCAATGGGCGTGGATAGCGGTTTG
ACTCACGGGGATTTCCAAGTCTCCACCCCATTGACGTCAATGGGAGTTTGTTTTGGCACCAAAATCAACG
GGACTTTCCAAAATGTCGTAACAACTCCGCCCCATTGACGCAAATGGGCGGTAGGCGTGTACGGTGGGAG
GTCTATATAAGCAGAGCTCAATAAAAGAGCCCACAACCCCTCACTCGGGGCGCCAGTCCTCCGATTGACT
GAGTCGCCCGGGTACCCGTATTCCCAATAAAGCCTCTTGCTGTTTGCATCCGAATCGTGGTCTCGCTGTT
CCTTGGGAGGGTCTCCTCTGAGTGATTGACTACCCACGACGGGGGTCTTTCATTTGGGGGCTCGTCCGGG
ATTTGGAGACCCCTGCCCAGGGACCACCGACCCACCACCGGGAGGTAAGCTGGCCAGCAACTTATCTGTG
TCTGTCCGATTGTCTAGTGTCTATGTTTGATGTTATGCGCCTGCGTCTGTACTAGTTAGCTAACTAGCTC
TGTATCTGGCGGACCCGTGGTGGAACTGACGAGTTCTGAACACCCGGCCGCAACCCTGGGAGACGTCCCA
GGGACTTTGGGGGCCGTTTTTGTGGCCCGACCTGAGGAAGGGAGTCGATGTGGAATCCGACCCCGTCAGG
ATATGTGGTTCTGGTAGGAGACGAGAACCTAAAACAGTTCCCGCCTCCGTCTGAATTTTTGCTTTCGGTT
TGGAACCGAAGCCGCGCGTCTTGTCTGCTGCAGCGCTGCAGCATCGTTCTGTGTTGTCTCTGTCTGACTG
TGTTTCTGTATTTGTCTGAAAATTAGGGCCAGACTGTTACCACTCCCTTAAGTTTGACCTTAGGTCACTG
GAAAGATGTCGAGCGGATCGCTCACAACCAGTCGGTAGATGTCAAGAAGAGACGTTGGGTTACCTTCTGC
TCTGCAGAATGGCCAACCTTTAACGTCGGATGGCCGCGAGACGGCACCTTTAACCGAGACCTCATCACCC
AGGTTAAGATCAAGGTCTTTTCACCTGGCCCGCATGGACACCCAGACCAGGTCCCCTACATCGTGACCTG
GGAAGCCTTGGCTTTTGACCCCCCTCCCTGGGTCAAGCCCTTTGTACACCCTAAGCCTCCGCCTCCTCTT
CCTCCATCCGCCCCGTCTCTCCCCCTTGAACCTCCTCGTTCGACCCCGCCTCGATCCTCCCTTTATCCAG
CCCTCACTCCTTCTCTAGGCGCCGGAATTCGATGTCGACATTGATTATTGACTAGTTATTAATAGTAATC
AATTACGGGGTCATTAGTTCATAGCCCATATATGGAGTTCCGCGTTACATAACTTACGGTAAATGGCCCG
CCTGGCTGACCGCCCAACGACCCCCGCCCATTGACGTCAATAATGACGTATGTTCCCATAGTAACGCCAA
TAGGGACTTTCCATTGACGTCAATGGGTGGAGTATTTACGGTAAACTGCCCACTTGGCAGTACATCAAGT
GTATCATATGCCAAGTACGCCCCCTATTGACGTCAATGACGGTAAATGGCCCGCCTGGCATTATGCCCAG
TACATGACCTTATGGGACTTTCCTACTTGGCAGTACATCTACGTATTAGTCATCGCTATTACCATGGTCG
AGGTGAGCCCCACGTTCTGCTTCACTCTCCCCATCTCCCCCCCCTCCCCACCCCCAATTTTGTATTTATT
TATTTTTTAATTATTTTGTGCAGCGATGGGGGCGGGGGGGGGGGGGGGCGCGCGCCAGGCGGGGCGGGGC
GGGGCGAGGGGCGGGGCGGGGCGAGGCGGAGAGGTGCGGCGGCAGCCAATCAGAGCGGCGCGCTCCGAAA
GTTTCCTTTTATGGCGAGGCGGCGGCGGCGGCGGCCCTATAAAAAGCGAAGCGCGCGGCGGGCGGGAGTC
GCTGCGCGCTGCCTTCGCCCCGTGCCCCGCTCCGCCGCCGCCTCGCGCCGCCCGCCCCGGCTCTGACTGA
CCGCGTTACTCCCACAGGTGAGCGGGCGGGACGGCCCTTCTCCTCCGGGCTGTAATTAGCGCTTGGTTTA
ATGACGGCTTGTTTCTTTTCTGTGGCTGCGTGAAAGCCTTGAGGGGCTCCGGGAGGGCCCTTTGTGCGGG
GGGAGCGGCTCGGGGGGTGCGTGCGTGTGTGTGTGCGTGGGGAGCGCCGCGTGCGGCTCCGCGCTGCCCG
GCGGCTGTGAGCGCTGCGGGCGCGGCGCGGGGCTTTGTGCGCTCCGCAGTGTGCGCGAGGGGAGCGCGGC
CGGGGGCGGTGCCCCGCGGTGCGGGGGGGGCTGCGAGGGGAACAAAGGCTGCGTGCGGGGTGTGTGCGTG
GGGGGGTGAGCAGGGGGTGTGGGCGCGTCGGTCGGGCTGCAACCCCCCCTGCACCCCCCTCCCCGAGTTG
CTGAGCACGGCCCGGCTTCGGGTGCGGGGCTCCGTACGGGGCGTGGCGCGGGGCTCGCCGTGCCGGGCGG
GGGGTGGCGGCAGGTGGGGGTGCCGGGCGGGGCGGGGCCGCCTCGGGCCGGGGAGGGCTCGGGGGAGGGG
CGCGGCGGCCCCCGGAGCGCCGGCGGCTGTCGAGGCGCGGCGAGCCGCAGCCATTGCCTTTTATGGTAAT
CGTGCGAGAGGGCGCAGGGACTTCCTTTGTCCCAAATCTGTGCGGAGCCGAAATCTGGGAGGCGCCGCCG
CACCCCCTCTAGCGGGCGCGGGGCGAAGCGGTGCGGCGCCGGCAGGAAGGAAATGGGCGGGGAGGGCCTT
CGTGCGTCGCCGCGCCGCCGTCCCCTTCTCCCTCTCCAGCCTCGGGGCTGTCCGCGGGGGGACGGCTGCC
TTCGGGGGGGACGGGGCAGGGCGGGGTTCGGCTTCTGGCGTGTGACCGGCGGCTCTAGAGCCTCTGCTAA
CCATGTTCATGCCTTCTTCTTTTTCCTACAGCTCCTGGGCAACGTGCTGGTTATTGTGCTGTCTCATCAT
TTTGGCAAAGAATTCGCTAGCGGATCCGGAATAACTTCGTATAGGATACTTTATACGAAGTTATGCAGAA
TGGTAGCTGGATTGTAGCTGCTATTAGCAATATGAAACCTCTTAATAACTTCGTATAGCATACATTATAC
GAAGTTATTTAATTAATCAGTACATGACAGTAGTTTTCAAATACAGTCTTCCATCTTGTATTGTCCTTTC
AGCATCTGCTCTCCCTCCGCTGCGGTCAGCTTCTATCTCAGGGGTCAGGGAGTCATTTAAGACCCGGAGA
CTGTCCGCTGAAGCTGCCTGTTTCAGTGTCTGCTCCGCTTGCTCACGGCGTTTTGTCTCAAATTCTAGTG
CCTCCTGCAGTTTTCTCTTTGCTTTCTTTTCCTTCTTTAGCCTCTTTTGAACTATGGCTCTGTTCTTTTG
TTCCATGGCCAGCTGCTTCTCCAGTGTTTCTCTTAGTTCTCTTTCTCTTAAAAAATCCATCTTCAGCTCT
GTTTTTTCCAGTTGGACCTGCTTTTCTTGAGCTCTGGCATTGTCTATGGCAACTTTCAAGAGGCCCTGTA
TGTTAGTGAGAAGAGTCTCTATGGAGGACAGGCCATCAGGAAACAGAAAGGGAGATGGGAAGCCGGGAGG
TAGTGGTTGTCCATGCCCAGTTAGAGAAAGTTTGTCGATGCTGTCTCTTGCGGTTGGTGTGGAAAGTGGG
GTCTCATCTTTTTCAATGTGGATCCGTTTTGACTCATGCCCCATGTCATGACCAGCCAAATCCCCCTCCT
TTGGCCCAGGAAGCACATTTGGGGATAAACCCATAAGCATCTGGTTCATGGACAGGCCATTCTGATGGAC
AGGGATTCTGTCGGAAGAACTCTCAGTCCGCGCCGGGGAGCTGGACACACTGCTGCTGCGGTGTGAGGAT
GGGTGGCTGCCGGGCCTCCGGCCCTCCTCCAGAGATGGAGCAGGCGAGGGACTGTCGGGAACACGCTCCT
TAATAACAGATGTCTCCACCCTGGATGGAGGACTCTGAACTTGTGCTGCCGCCGCCATATTTGCAATGGT
GCTAAGGTGGTTCATCTGACTCATTGCCATGGTGACAGATGCTGGAGGTAGGCTGACAGGAATGAGAGGG
TGGGGCATCATCATAAAAGGAAGTTCCAGTCCATTTGGCGGAAGGTGGCTGTGCTGCAGATGGTTGAGAG
GATGGCTAACTGGAAGGCTAAACGCTGCAGGCATGCGGGCATGTGCAACAGGAGCCTGGGATCCCTGGGA
TGGGGGAGAGTGCAGTGTTTCCTTATCCCAAGAACCACCACTGCTGCCAACACTTGAATTCATGTCCCCG
TTTTCAGAATCTGCTCCATGTTGGTTGTTACTGGCATGATAGTTGCTCATAGCTTCTAATTTTATTTTTT
TCACCTTCATTGCTTCAGCAATAGCTGCATTGGTAGCAGCTGCAGCAGCTGCAGCAGCTGCAGTCAGACC
TGTTGGTGGAATGATTCCAGGAGACATGAGGCCAGGGACAGAATGCGGCATGATGTGAGAGTTCTCTGGG
GAAGTGACACTTTGAGTCCTCTTAGGAGGCCTTCCAGGTCTGGAACTGGCGTTGGTGCAGTCATTGTAGA
GGGTCTCGAAGTCCTTCCTGGAGATGAGTTTGCAGCGGTTCACTCCGGGCTGGATGGCCCCCAGTCCCCT
CAGGATGCGAACCTGTTCCACATTGCACACCACCGGCGTGATCTCCAACCGCTTCAGCTTGGTGTAGACG
GTGTGCAAGCCCCCCACCAAGTGCTTCAGGAACAGGTCGAAAGCCTGGGGCAGGCAGATCAGCTCGCAGC
CCTCCACCGTAAAGGAAGCCACTTTGGCCCCTCTCAGATCCACCATTTTGCACTCATTATTCTGGGGGGT
GTTTTCCACTGGGGACGGGGTTGAGTACACGGGTTTCCCAGGGAGGGGGCCGCAGCTGCTGCTGCTACTG
CTGCTGCTGCTGCTACTGCTGCTGCTGCTGCTACTGCTGCTGCTGCTGCTGCTACTGCTGCTGCTGCCGG
TGCTCGCGGTGATGGGGGTGCTGGAGGCGCCGCCGCCGCCAGCGCTAACGCCGCCGCCGCTGCTCCCGGC
CGCCAGGCTGGGGTTGCAGTTGCTCCCGCCGCCGCCTCCGTTGCCGCCGCTGCCACCGCCGCCTCCGCTG
CCGCCGCCGCCGCCACCAGGAGAGGTGACTGTGGCCGCGGCTGAAGAAGAAGCAGAAGAGGCAATGGGCT
CCGGCCGGAACAGAGTTGGCCCAGACGACGCCGGGGGTCCGATGGATGGAGCCGGAGACGAGGTCGCCGA
GGAGGTGGAGGTGGTGGTGCCCGAGGAGGAAGCAGAAGTAGAGATCGGGGGTTGAGGGGGGACCAGCTGG
GTCGGAGGGATCAAAGCCGCCGGCACTGCCATCTCGAGAGGGCCGGGATTCTCTTCCACGTCTCCGCATG
TCAGAAGACTTCCTCTGCCCTCCTTGTACAGCTCGTCCATGCCGCCGGTGGAGTGGCGGCCCTCGGAGCG
TTCGTACTGTTCCACCACGGTGTAGTCCTCGTTGTGGGAGGTGATGTCCAACTTGCGGTCGACGTTGTAG
GCGCCGGGCATCTGCACGGGCTTCTTGGCCTTGTAGGTGGTCTTGAAGTCCGCCAGGTAGCGGCCGCCGT
CCTTCAGGCGCAGGGCCATCTTAATGTCGCCCTTCAGCACGCCGTCCTCGGGGTACAACCGCTCGGTGGA
CGCTTCCCAGCCCATTGTCTTCTTCTGCATTACGGGGCCGTCAGGAGGGAAGTTGGTGCCGCGGAGCTTC
ACCTTGTAGATCAGGGTGCCGTCCTCCAGGGAGGTGTCCTGGGTCACGGTCACGGCGCCGCCGTCCTCGA
AGTTCATCACGCGCTCCCACTTGAAGCCCTCGGGGAAGGACTGCTTATAGTAGTCGGGGATGTCGGCGGG
GTGCTTGATGAAGGCCCTGGAGCCGTACATGAACTGAGGGGACAGGATGTCCCAGGAGAAGGGCAGGGGG
CCACCCTTGGTCACCTTCAGCTTGGCGGTCTGGGTGCCCTCGTAGGGGCGGCCCTCGCCCTCGCCCTCGA
TCTCGAACTCGTGGCCGTTCATGGAGCCCTCCATGTGCACCTTGAACCGCATGAACTCCTTGATCACTGC
CTCGCCCTTGCTCACCATGATCTTTTGGTCCTCATCATTCTTTTCAACCTGTTTGGTTCTTCTCATACAG
CACAGCATGGTGGCGCGCCGCGATAACTTCGTATAAAGTATCCTATACGAAGTTATTTGCCTTAACCCAG
AAATTATCACTGTTATTCTTTAGAATGGTGCAAAGAATAACTTCGTATAATGTATGCTATACGAAGTTAT
GTTTAAACCAATCAACCTCTGGATTACAAAATTTGTGAAAGATTGACTGGTATTCTTAACTATGTTGCTC
CTTTTACGCTATGTGGATACGCTGCTTTAATGCCTTTGTATCATGCTATTGCTTCCCGTATGGCTTTCAT
TTTCTCCTCCTTGTATAAATCCTGGTTGCTGTCTCTTTATGAGGAGTTGTGGCCCGTTGTCAGGCAACGT
GGCGTGGTGTGCACTGTGTTTGCTGACGCAACCCCCACTGGTTGGGGCATTGCCACCACCTGTCAGCTCC
TTTCCGGGACTTTCGCTTTCCCCCTCCCTATTGCCACGGCGGAACTCATCGCCGCCTGCCTTGCCCGCTG
CTGGACAGGGGCTCGGCTGTTGGGCACTGACAATTCCGTGGTGTTGTCGGGGAAGCTGACGTCCTTTCCA
TGGCTGCTCGCCTGTGTTGCCACCTGGATTCTGCGCGGGACGTCCTTCTGCTACGTCCCTTCGGCCCTCA
ATCCAGCGGACCTTCCTTCCCGCGGCCTGCTGCCGGCTCTGCGGCCTCTTCCGCGTCTTCGCCTTCGCCC
TCAGACGAGTCGGATCTCCCTTTGGGCCGCCTCCCCGCCTGGAATTCGAGCTCGACGATAAAATAAAAGA
TTTTATTTAGTCTCCAGAAAAAGGGGGGAATGAAAGACCCCACCTGTAGGTTTGGCAAGCTAGCTTAAGT
AACGCCATTTTGCAAGGCATGGAAAAATACATAACTGAGAATAGAGAAGTTCAGATCAAGGTCAGGAACA
GATGGAACAGCTGAATATGGGCCAAACAGGATATCTGTGGTAAGCAGTTCCTGCCCCGGCTCAGGGCCAA
GAACAGATGGAACAGCTGAATATGGGCCAAACAGGATATCTGTGGTAAGCAGTTCCTGCCCCGGCTCAGG
GCCAAGAACAGATGGTCCCCAGATGCGGTCCAGCCCTCAGCAGTTTCTAGAGAACCATCAGATGTTTCCA
GGGTGCCCCAAGGACCTGAAATGACCCTGTGCCTTATTTGAACTAACCAATCAGTTCGCTTCTCGCTTCT
GTTCGCGCGCTTCTGCTCCCCGAGCTCAATAAAAGAGCCCACAACCCCTCACTCGGGGCGCCAGTCCTCC
GATTGACTGAGTCGCCCGGGTACCCGTGTATCCAATAAACCCTCTTGCAGTTGCATCCGACTTGTGGTCT
CGCTGTTCCTTGGGAGGGTCTCCTCTGAGTGATTGACTACCCGTCAGCGGGGGTCTTTCACATGCAGCAT
GTATCAAAATTAATTTGGTTTTTTTTCTTAAGTATTTACATTAAATGGCCATAGTTGCATTAATGAATCG
GCCAACGCGCGGGGAGAGGCGGTTTGCGTATTGGGCGCTCTTCCGCTTCCTCGCTCACTGACTCGCTGCG
CTCGGTCGTTCGGCTGCGGCGAGCGGTATCAGCTCACTCAAAGGCGGTAATACGGTTATCCACAGAATCA
GGGGATAACGCAGGAAAGAACATGTGAGCAAAAGGCCAGCAAAAGGCCAGGAACCGTAAAAAGGCCGCGT
TGCTGGCGTTTTTCCATAGGCTCCGCCCCCCTGACGAGCATCACAAAAATCGACGCTCAAGTCAGAGGTG
GCGAAACCCGACAGGACTATAAAGATACCAGGCGTTTCCCCCTGGAAGCTCCCTCGTGCGCTCTCCTGTT
CCGACCCTGCCGCTTACCGGATACCTGTCCGCCTTTCTCCCTTCGGGAAGCGTGGCGCTTTCTCATAGCT
CACGCTGTAGGTATCTCAGTTCGGTGTAGGTCGTTCGCTCCAAGCTGGGCTGTGTGCACGAACCCCCCGT
TCAGCCCGACCGCTGCGCCTTATCCGGTAACTATCGTCTTGAGTCCAACCCGGTAAGACACGACTTATCG
CCACTGGCAGCAGCCACTGGTAACAGGATTAGCAGAGCGAGGTATGTAGGCGGTGCTACAGAGTTCTTGA
AGTGGTGGCCTAACTACGGCTACACTAGAAGAACAGTATTTGGTATCTGCGCTCTGCTGAAGCCAGTTAC
CTTCGGAAAAAGAGTTGGTAGCTCTTGATCCGGCAAACAAACCACCGCTGGTAGCGGTGGTTTTTTTGTT
TGCAAGCAGCAGATTACGCGCAGAAAAAAAGGATCTCAAGAAGATCCTTTGATCTTTTCTACGGGGTCTG
ACGCTCAGTGGAACGAAAACTCACGTTAAGGGATTTTGGTCATGAGATTATCAAAAAGGATCTTCACCTA
GATCCTTTTGCGGCCGCAAATCAATCTAAAGTATATATGAGTAAACTTGGTCTGACAGTTACCAATGCTT
AATCAGTGAGGCACCTATCTCAGCGATCTGTCTATTTCGTTCATCCATAGTTGCCTGACTCCCCGTCGTG
TAGATAACTACGATACGGGAGGGCTTACCATCTGGCCCCAGTGCTGCAATGATACCGCGAGACCCACGCT
CACCGGCTCCAGATTTATCAGCAATAAACCAGCCAGCCGGAAGGGCCGAGCGCAGAAGTGGTCCTGCAAC
TTTATCCGCCTCCATCCAGTCTATTAATTGTTGCCGGGAAGCTAGAGTAAGTAGTTCGCCAGTTAATAGT
TTGCGCAACGTTGTTGCCATTGCTACAGGCATCGTGGTGTCACGCTCGTCGTTTGGTATGGCTTCATTCA
GCTCCGGTTCCCAACGATCAAGGCGAGTTACATGATCCCCCATGTTGTGCAAAAAAGCGGTTAGCTCCTT
CGGTCCTCCGATCGTTGTCAGAAGTAAGTTGGCCGCAGTGTTATCACTCATGGTTATGGCAGCACTGCAT
AATTCTCTTACTGTCATGCCATCCGTAAGATGCTTTTCTGTGACTGGTGAGTACTCAACCAAGTCATTCT
GAGAATAGTGTATGCGGCGACCGAGTTGCTCTTGCCCGGCGTCAATACGGGATAATACCGCGCCACATAG
CAGAACTTTAAAAGTGCTCATCATTGGAAAACGTTCTTCGGGGCGAAAACTCTCAAGGATCTTACCGCTG
TTGAGATCCAGTTCGATGTAACCCACTCGTGCACCCAACTGATCTTCAGCATCTTTTACTTTCACCAGCG
TTTCTGGGTGAGCAAAAACAGGAAGGCAAAATGCCGCAAAAAAGGGAATAAGGGCGACACGGAAATGTTG
AATACTCATACTCTTCCTTTTTCAAT
